>Addgene plasmid #173425 | RVD-TT10 | addgene full sequence | sequence record 368346 | Addgene NGS Result
GTGGAACGACGCGTAACTCACGTTAAGGGATTTTGGTCATGGGTGGCTCGACCAGATATGGTCTCATGAC
GCAATCGCTACAACTTGCTCGGGCGTCAGGCCGTGGGCTTGACAGAGAACTGGTAGAAGGCGCTGAACAG
TCTCAAGAGCCTGTTTGCCACCCCCATTACTAGCAATCGCTACAACTTGCTCGGGCGTCAGGCCGTGGGC
TTGACAGAGAACTGGTAGAAGGCGCTGAACAGTCTCAAGAGCCTGTTTGCCACCCCCATTAGAGCGAGAC
CAGCTTTGGTCTAGAGGAGGCATGATGATATATTTTTATCTTGTGCAATGTAACATCAGAGATTTTGAGA
CACGGGCCAGAGCTGCCAGGAAACAGCTATGACCATGTAATACGACTCACTATAGGGGATATTTTATTTT
CTCCCAATCAGGCTTGATCCCCAGTAAGTCAAAAAATAGCTCGACATACTGTTCTTCCCCGATCAAGGGT
TGGTTTGCGCATTCACAGTTCTCCGCAAGAATTGATTGGCTCCAATTCTTGGAGTGGTGAATCCGTTAGC
GAGGTGCCGCCGGCTTCCATTCAGGTCGAGGTGGCCCGGCTCCATGCACCGCGACGCAACGCGGGGAGGC
AGACAAGGTATAGGGCGGCGCCTACAATCCATGCCAACCCGTTCCATGTGCTCGCCGAGGCGGCATAAAT
CGCCGTGACGATCAGCGGTCCAATGATCGAAGTTAGGCTGGTAAGAGCCGCGAGCGATCCTTGAAGCTGT
CCCTGATGGTCGTCATCTACCTGCCTGGACAGCATGGCCTGCAACGCGGGCATCCCGATGCCGCCGGAAG
CGAGAAGAATCATAATGGGGAAGGCCATCCAGCCTCGCGTCGCGAACGCCAGCAAGACGTAGCCCAGCGC
GTCGGCCGCCATGCCGGCGATAATGGCCTGCTTCTCGCCGAAACGTTTGGTGGCGGGACCAGTGACGAAG
GCTTGAGCGAGGGCGTGCAAGATTCCGAATACCGCAAGCGACAGGCCGATCATCGTCGCGCTCCAGCGAA
AGCGGTCCTCGCCGAAAATGACCCAGAGCGCTGCCGGCACCTGTCCTACGAGTTGCATGATAAAGAAGAC
AGTCATAAGTGCGGCGACGATAGTCATGCCCCGCGCCCACCGGAAGGAGCTGACTGGGTTGAAGGCTCTC
AAGGGCATGGGTCGGCGCTCTCCCTTATGCGACTCCTGCATTAGGAAGCAGCCCAGTAGTAGGTTGAGGC
CGTTGAGCACCGCCGCCGCAAGGAATGGTGCATGTAAGGAGATGGCGCCCAACAGTCCCCCGGCCACGGG
GCCTGCCACCATACCCACGCCGAAACAAGCGCTCATGAGCCCGAAGTGGCGAGCCCGATCTTCCCCATCG
GTGATGTCGGCGATATAGGCGCCAGCAACCGCACCTGTGGCGCCGGTGATGCCGGCCACGATGCGTCCGG
CGTAGAGAATCCACAGGACGGGTGTGGTCGCCATGATCGCGTAGTCGATAGTGGCTCCAAGTAGCGAAGC
GAGCAGGACTGGGCGGCGGCCAAAGCGGTCGGACAGTGCTCCGAGAACGGGTGCGCATAGAAATTGCATC
AACGCATATAGCGCTAGCAGCACGCCATAGTGACTGGCGATGCTGTCGGAATGGACGATATCCCGCAAGA
GGCCCGGCAGTACCGGCATAACCAAGCCTATGCCTACAGCATCCAGGGTGACGGTGCCGAGGATGACGAT
GAGCGCATTGTTAGATTTCATACACGGTGCCTGACTGCGTTAGCAATTTAACTGTGATAAACTACCGCAT
TAAAGCTAATCGATGATAAGCTGTCAAACATGAGAATTAATTCATGTTCTTTCCTGCGTTATCCCCTGAT
TCTGTGGATAACGCAGGAAAGAACATGTGAGCAAAAGGCCAGCAAAAGGCCAGGAACCGTAAAAAGGCCG
CGTTGCTGGCGTTTTTCCATAGGCTCCGCCCCCCTGACGAGCATCACAAAAATCGACGCTCAAGTCAGAG
GTGGCGAAACCCGACAGGACTATAAAGATACCAGGCGTTTCCCCCTGGAAGCTCCCTCGTGCGCTCTCCT
GTTCCGACCCTGCCGCTTACCGGATACCTGTCCGCCTTTCTCCCTTCGGGAAGCGTGGCGCTTTCTCATA
GCTCACGCTGTAGGTATCTCAGTTCGGTGTAGGTCGTTCGCTCCAAGCTGGGCTGTGTGCACGAACCCCC
CGTTCAGCCCGACCGCTGCGCCTTATCCGGTAACTATCGTCTTGAGTCCAACCCGGTAAGACACGACTTA
TCGCCACTGGCAGCAGCCACTGGTAACAGGATTAGCAGAGCGAGGTATGTAGGCGGTGCTACAGAGTTCT
TGAAGTGGTGGCCTAACTACGGCTACACTAGAAGAACAGTATTTGGTATCTGCGCTCTGCTGAAGCCAGT
TACCTTCGGAAAAAGAGTTGGTAGCTCTTGATCCGGCAAACAAACCACCGCTGGTAGCGGTGGTTTTTTT
GTTTGCAAGCAGCAGATTACGCGCAGAAAAAAAGGATCTCAAGAAGATCCTTTGATCTTTTCTACGGGGT
CTGACGCTCA
Features (pLannotate 1.2.2; 6 found; start..end, strand, type, name):
    388..406     +  promoter       T7 promoter: promoter for bacteriophage T7 RNA polymerase
    409..483     -  CDS            KanR (fragment): aminoglycoside phosphotransferase; aphA-3; confers resistance to kanamycin
    581..1771    -  CDS            TcR: tetracycline efflux protein; tet; confers resistance to tetracycline
   1819..1847    -  promoter       tet promoter: E. coli promoter for tetracycline efflux protein gene
   1863..1902    +  rep_origin     RSF ori (fragment): Plasmids containing the RSF 1030 origin of replication can be propagated in E. coli cells that contain additional plasmids with compatible origins.
   1974..2562    -  rep_origin     ori: high-copy-number ColE1/pMB1/pBR322/pUC origin of replication
