[The description below was written by a language model from this plasmid's Addgene catalogue record and pLannotate feature annotations shown in this document.]
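Description:
RVD-TT10 is a small (about 2.6 kb) bacterial module plasmid from a library of building blocks for one-step assembly of custom TALE repeat arrays, such as those used as the DNA-binding domains of DdCBE mitochondrial base editors or other TALE-based proteins. It is built on a tetracycline-resistant T vector ("TetR T vector"), with the synthetic insert placed at the TA cloning site. The record does not specify a vector type beyond this, and the plasmid appears to be a cloning or donor module rather than an expression construct.

The insert is a dimer of two TALE repeats, each carrying the NG repeat-variable diresidue (RVD). NG is the diresidue conventionally used to recognise thymine, so the unit reads "TT", and it is designated for position 10 of the array. In libraries of this kind, position-specific modules are combined in a defined order to build a complete array in a single reaction. The restriction sites or overhangs used for assembly are not given in the record.

The annotated features describe only the backbone. They include a high-copy ColE1/pUC-type origin for propagation in E. coli, a tetracycline efflux gene (TcR) driven by its tet promoter for selection, and a T7 promoter. Short fragments matching a kanamycin resistance gene and the RSF origin are also annotated, and these are probably non-functional remnants of vector construction. The RVD dimer itself was not picked up by the automated annotation and presumably lies in one of the unannotated regions. The tetracycline marker would allow module plasmids to be selected separately from a destination vector carrying a different resistance, although the record does not say this.
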