Addgene plasmid #173425: RVD-TT10
Purpose: One-step assembly of custom RVD arrays to construct DdCBE, TALE, etc.
Depositing lab: Bin Shen. Depositing organization: Nanjing Medical University. Publication: Precision modeling of mitochondrial diseases in zebrafish via DdCBE-mediated mtDNA base editing. Guo J, Zhang X, Chen X, Sun H, Dai Y, Wang J, Qian X, Tan L, Lou X, Shen B. Cell Discov. 2021 Sep 3;7(1):78. doi: 10.1038/s41421-021-00307-9. PubMed 34480028.
Backbone
  Vector backbone: TetR T vector
  Vector type: Unspecified
Growth in bacteria
  Bacterial resistance: Tetracycline, 10 μg/mL
  Growth temperature: 37°C
  Growth strain: DH5alpha
  Copy number: High Copy
Gene/Insert
  Gene/Insert name: NG-NG dimer RVD at Position10
  Species: Synthetic
  Mutation: no
  Cloning method: Restriction Enzyme; 5′ cloning site Unknown (unknown if destroyed)
Terms and licenses: Academic/Nonprofit Terms; Industry Terms: Not Available to Industry
Depositor comments: RVD is inserted into TA site of TetR T vector
How to cite: RVD-TT10 was a gift from Bin Shen (Addgene plasmid # 173425 ; http://n2t.net/addgene:173425 ; RRID:Addgene_173425)
