>Addgene plasmid #173425 | RVD-TT10 | depositor partial sequence | sequence record 336380 | RVD flanked by two Bsa I sites
GGTCTCGCTCTAATGGGGGTGGCAAACAGGCTCTTGAGACTGTTCAGCGCCTTCTACCAGTTCTCTGTCA
AGCCCACGGCCTGACGCCCGAGCAAGTTGTAGCGATTGCTAGTAATGGGGGTGGCAAACAGGCTCTTGAG
ACTGTTCAGCGCCTTCTACCAGTTCTCTGTCAAGCCCACGGCCTGACGCCCGAGCAAGTTGTAGCGATTG
CGTCATGAGACC
